>Addgene plasmid #62255 | pAN-PBAD-sgRNA-A1NT | depositor full sequence | sequence record 102057 | pAN-PBAD-sgRNA-A1NT sequence 3837 bps
TTCAGCCAAAAAACTTAAGACCGCCGGTCTTGTCCACTACCTTGCAGTAATGCGGTGGACAGGATCGGCG
GTTTTCTTTTCTCTTCTCAAGAATTCGCGGCCGCTTCTAGAGTTATGACAACTTGACGGCTACATCATTC
ACTTTTTCTTCACAACCGGCACGGAACTCGCTCGGGCTGGCCCCGGTGCATTTTTTAAATACCCGCGAGA
AATAGAGTTGATCGTCAAAACCAACATTGCGACCGACGGTGGCGATAGGCATCCGGGTGGTGCTCAAAAG
CAGCTTCGCCTGGCTGATACGTTGGTCCTCGCGCCAGCTTAAGACGCTAATCCCTAACTGCTGGCGGAAA
AGATGTGACAGACGCGACGGCGACAAGCAAACATGCTGTGCGACGCTGGCGATATCAAAATTGCTGTCTG
CCAGGTGATCGCTGATGTACTGACAAGCCTCGCGTACCCGATTATCCATCGGTGGATGGAGCGACTCGTT
AATCGCTTCCATGCGCCGCAGTAACAATTGCTCAAGCAGATTTATCGCCAGCAGCTCCGAATAGCGCCCT
TCCCCTTGCCCGGCGTTAATGATTTGCCCAAACAGGTCGCTGAAATGCGGCTGGTGCGCTTCATCCGGGC
GAAAGAACCCCGTATTGGCAAATATTGACGGCCAGTTAAGCCATTCATGCCAGTAGGCGCGCGGACGAAA
GTAAACCCACTGGTGATACCATTCGCGAGCCTCCGGATGACGACCGTAGTGATGAATCTCTCCTGGCGGG
AACAGCAAAATATCACCCGGTCGGCAAACAAATTCTCGTCCCTGATTTTTCACCACCCCCTGACCGCGAA
TGGTGAGATTGAGAATATAACCTTTCATTCCCAGCGGTCGGTCGATAAAAAAATCGAGATAACCGTTGGC
CTCAATCGGCGTTAAACCCGCCACCAGATGGGCATTAAACGAGTATCCCGGCAGCAGGGGATCATTTTGC
GCTTCAGCCATACTTTTCATACTCCCGCCATTCAGAGAAGAAACCAATTGTCCATATTGCATCAGACATT
GCCGTCACTGCGTCTTTTACTGGCTCTTCTCGCTAACCAAACCGGTAACCCCGCTTATTAAAAGCATTCT
GTAACAAAGCGGGACCAAAGCCATGACAAAAACGCGTAACAAAAGTGTCTATAATCACGGCAGAAAAGTC
CACATTGATTATTTGCACGGCGTCACACTTTGCTATGCCATAGCATTTTTATCCATAAGATTAGCGGATC
CTACCTGACGCTTTTTATCGCAACTCTCTACTGTTTCTCCATAATAATACCTAGGACTGAGCTGTTTTAG
AGCTAGAAATAGCAAGTTAAAATAAGGCTAGTCCGTTATCAACTTGAAAAAGTGGCACCGAGTCGGTGCT
TTTTTTGAAGCTTGGGCCCGAACAAAAACTCATCTCAGAAGAGGATCTGAATAGCGCCGTCGACCATCAT
CATCATCATCATTGAGTTTAAACGGTCTCCAGCTTGGCTGTTTTGGCGGATGAGAGAAGATTTTCAGCCT
GATACAGATTAAATCAGAACGCAGAAGCGGTCTGATAAAACAGAATTTGCCTGGCGGCAGTAGCGCGGTG
GTCCCACCTGACCCCATGCCGAACTCAGAAGTGAAACGCCGTAGCGCCGATGGTAGTGTGGGGTCTCCCC
ATGCGAGAGTAGGGAACTGCCAGGCATCAAATAAAACGAAAGGCTCAGTCGAAAGACTGGGCCTTTCGTT
TTATCTGTTGTTTGTCGGTGAACTGGATCCTTACTCGAGTCTAGACTGCAGGCTTCCTCGCTCACTGACT
CGCTGCGCTCGGTCGTTCGGCTGCGGCGAGCGGTATCAGCTCACTCAAAGGCGGTAATACGGTTATCCAC
AGAATCAGGGGATAACGCAGGAAAGAACATGTGAGCAAAAGGCCAGCAAAAGGCCAGGAACCGTAAAAAG
GCCGCGTTGCTGGCGTTTTTCCATAGGCTCCGCCCCCCTGACGAGCATCACAAAAATCGACGCTCAAGTC
AGAGGTGGCGAAACCCGACAGGACTATAAAGATACCAGGCGTTTCCCCCTGGAAGCTCCCTCGTGCGCTC
TCCTGTTCCGACCCTGCCGCTTACCGGATACCTGTCCGCCTTTCTCCCTTCGGGAAGCGTGGCGCTTTCT
CATAGCTCACGCTGTAGGTATCTCAGTTCGGTGTAGGTCGTTCGCTCCAAGCTGGGCTGTGTGCACGAAC
CCCCCGTTCAGCCCGACCGCTGCGCCTTATCCGGTAACTATCGTCTTGAGTCCAACCCGGTAAGACACGA
CTTATCGCCACTGGCAGCAGCCACTGGTAACAGGATTAGCAGAGCGAGGTATGTAGGCGGTGCTACAGAG
TTCTTGAAGTGGTGGCCTAACTACGGCTACACTAGAAGGACAGTATTTGGTATCTGCGCTCTGCTGAAGC
CAGTTACCTTCGGAAAAAGAGTTGGTAGCTCTTGATCCGGCAAACAAACCACCGCTGGTAGCGGTGGTTT
TTTTGTTTGCAAGCAGCAGATTACGCGCAGAAAAAAAGGATCTCAAGAAGATCCTTTGATCTTTTCTACG
GGGTCTGACGCTCAGTGGAACGAAAACTCACGTTAAGGGATTTTGGTCATGAGATTATCAAAAAGGATCT
TCACCTAGATCCTTTTAAATTAAAAATGAAGTTTTAAATCAATCTAAAGTATATATGAGTAAACTTGGTC
TGACAGTTACCAATGCTTAATCAGTGAGGCACCTATCTCAGCGATCTGTCTATTTCGTTCATCCATAGTT
GCCTGACTCCCCGTCGTGTAGATAACTACGATACGGGAGGGCTTACCATCTGGCCCCAGTGCTGCAATGA
TACCGCGAGACCCACGCTCACCGGCTCCAGATTTATCAGCAATAAACCAGCCAGCCGGAAGGGCCGAGCG
CAGAAGTGGTCCTGCAACTTTATCCGCCTCCATCCAGTCTATTAATTGTTGCCGGGAAGCTAGAGTAAGT
AGTTCGCCAGTTAATAGTTTGCGCAACGTTGTTGCCATTGCTACAGGCATCGTGGTGTCACGCTCGTCGT
TTGGTATGGCTTCATTCAGCTCCGGTTCCCAACGATCAAGGCGAGTTACATGATCCCCCATGTTGTGCAA
AAAAGCGGTTAGCTCCTTCGGTCCTCCGATCGTTGTCAGAAGTAAGTTGGCCGCAGTGTTATCACTCATG
GTTATGGCAGCACTGCATAATTCTCTTACTGTCATGCCATCCGTAAGATGCTTTTCTGTGACTGGTGAGT
ACTCAACCAAGTCATTCTGAGAATAGTGTATGCGGCGACCGAGTTGCTCTTGCCCGGCGTCAATACGGGA
TAATACCGCGCCACATAGCAGAACTTTAAAAGTGCTCATCATTGGAAAACGTTCTTCGGGGCGAAAACTC
TCAAGGATCTTACCGCTGTTGAGATCCAGTTCGATGTAACCCACTCGTGCACCCAACTGATCTTCAGCAT
CTTTTACTTTCACCAGCGTTTCTGGGTGAGCAAAAACAGGAAGGCAAAATGCCGCAAAAAAGGGAATAAG
GGCGACACGGAAATGTTGAATACTCATACTCTTCCTTTTTCAATATTATTGAAGCATTTATCAGGGTTAT
TGTCTCATGAGCGGATACATATTTGAATGTATTTAGAAAAATAAACAAATAGGGGTTCCGCGCACATTTC
CCCGAAAAGTGCCACCTGACGTCTAAGAAACCATTATTATCATGACATTAACCTATAAAAATAGGCGTAT
CACGAGGCAGAATTTCAGATAAAAAAAATCCTTAGCTTTCGCTAAGGATGATTTCTG
Features (pLannotate 1.2.2; 12 found; start..end, strand, type, name):
     91..112     +  misc_feature   BioBrick prefix: BioBrick prefix for parts that do not start with "ATG"
    113..991     -  CDS            araC: L-arabinose regulatory protein; araC
   1018..1302    +  promoter       araBAD promoter: araBAD; promoter of the L-arabinose operon of E. coli; the araC regulatory gene is transcribed in the opposite direction (Guzman et al., 1995)
   1307..1323    -  promoter       J23119(SpeI) promoter (fragment): bacterial promoter (Registry of Standard Biological Parts BBa J23119) modified to end with an SpeI site
   1324..1399    +  misc_RNA       gRNA scaffold: guide RNA scaffold for the Streptococcus pyogenes CRISPR/Cas9 system
   1465..1482    +  CDS            capTEV™ (fragment): composite tag for in vivo biotinylation, TEV protease cleavage, and 6xHis tagging
   1589..1704    +  ncRNA          5S rRNA: Accession: RF00001 - 5S ribosomal RNA
   1708..1754    +  terminator     rrnB T1 terminator: transcription terminator T1 from the E. coli rrnB gene
   1978..2566    -  rep_origin     ori: high-copy-number ColE1/pMB1/pBR322/pUC origin of replication
   2737..3597    -  CDS            AmpR: β-lactamase; bla; confers resistance to ampicillin, carbenicillin, and related antibiotics
   3598..3702    -  promoter       AmpR promoter: bla
   3792..3835    -  terminator     bacterial terminator: putative bacterial transcription terminator
