[The description below was written by a language model from this plasmid's Addgene catalogue record and pLannotate feature annotations shown in this document.]
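Description:
pAN-PBAD-sgRNA-A1NT is a 3,837 bp bacterial expression plasmid that produces a single guide RNA, A1NT, under arabinose control for use in CRISPR/Cas-based synthetic genetic circuits in E. coli. The backbone is not named in the record. The annotated features show a high-copy ColE1/pMB1-type origin of replication and a β-lactamase gene with its own promoter, so the plasmid is selected with ampicillin. The catalogue lists the copy number as unknown.

The payload is an arabinose-inducible cassette. The araC regulator gene is transcribed divergently from the araBAD (pBAD) promoter, so the plasmid carries its own arabinose-responsive regulator. Directly downstream of pBAD is a short synthetic targeting region followed by the Streptococcus pyogenes Cas9 guide RNA scaffold. The targeting region is annotated as a reverse-strand fragment of the J23119 constitutive promoter. It sits where the spacer would be, so this most likely reflects a guide designed to be complementary to a J23119-derived synthetic promoter rather than a functional promoter, though the record does not name the target. Further downstream are 5S rRNA sequence and the rrnB T1 terminator, which end transcription. A BioBrick prefix and another putative bacterial terminator flank the cassette. The short "capTEV" fragment is probably an incidental match to a His-tag-like remnant and has no evident function here.

No Cas9 or dCas9 gene is present, so the nuclease or repressor protein must be supplied from another construct or the host. The plasmid therefore acts as an input module: adding arabinose induces A1NT sgRNA, which can direct a Cas protein to its cognate target, linking a small-molecule signal to CRISPR-based regulation in multi-input circuits.
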