Addgene plasmid #62255: pAN-PBAD-sgRNA-A1NT
Purpose: expression of A1NT sgRNA from the arabinose-inducible promoter
Depositing lab: Christopher Voigt. Depositing organization: Massachusetts Institute of Technology. Publication: Multi-input CRISPR/Cas genetic circuits that interface host regulatory networks. Nielsen AA, Voigt CA. Mol Syst Biol. 2014 Nov 24;10:763. doi: 10.15252/msb.20145735. PubMed 25422271.
Backbone
  Vector backbone: unknown
  Total vector size (bp): 3837
  Vector type: Bacterial Expression, CRISPR
Growth in bacteria
  Bacterial resistance: Ampicillin, 100 μg/mL
  Growth temperature: 37°C
  Growth strain: DH5alpha
  Copy number: Unknown
Gene/Insert
  Gene/Insert name: A1NT
  gRNA/shRNA sequence: ataatacctaggactgagctgttttagagctagaaatagcaagttaaaataaggctagtccgTtATcaacttgaaaaagtggcaccgagtcggtgcttttttt
  Species: Synthetic
  Promoter: pBAD
  Cloning method: Unknown
  Sequencing primers: 5′ pBAD-F
Terms and licenses: Academic/Nonprofit Terms; Industry Terms: Not Available to Industry
How to cite: pAN-PBAD-sgRNA-A1NT was a gift from Christopher Voigt (Addgene plasmid # 62255 ; http://n2t.net/addgene:62255 ; RRID:Addgene_62255)
