>Addgene plasmid #62255 | pAN-PBAD-sgRNA-A1NT | addgene partial sequence | sequence record 105805 | pBAD-F 5'-ATGCCATAGCATTTTTATCC-3'
TTTATCGCAACTCTCTACTGTTTCTCCATAATAATACCTAGGACTGAGCTGTTTTAGAGCTAGAAATAGC
AAGTTAAAATAAGGCTAGTCCGTTATCAACTTGAAAAAGTGGCACCGAGTCGGTGCTTTTTTTGAAGCTT
GGGCCCGAACAAAAACTCATCTCAGAAGAGGATCTGAATAGCGCCGTCGACCATCATCATCATCATCATT
GAGTTTAAACGGTCTCCAGCTTGGCTGTTTTGGCGGATGAGAGAAGATTTTCAGCCTGATACAGATTAAA
TCAGAACGCAGAAGCGGTCTGATAAAACAGAATTTGCCTGGCGGCAGTAGCGCGGTGGTCCCACCTGACC
CCATGCCGAACTCAGAAGTGAAACGCCGTAGCGCCGATGGTAGTGTGGGGTCTCCCCATGCGAGAGTAGG
GAACTGCCAGGCATCAAATAAAACGAAAGGCTCAGTCGAAAGACTGGGCCTTTCGTTTTATCTGTTGTTT
GTCGGTGAACTGGATCCTTACTCGAGTCTAGACTGCAGGCTTCCTCGCTCACTGACTCGCTGCGCTCGGT
CGTTCGGCTGCGGCGAGCGGTATCAGCTCACTCAAAGGCGGTAATACGGTTATCCACAGAATCAGGGGAT
AACGCAGGAAAGAACATGTGAGCAAAAGGCCAGCAAAAGGCCAGGAACCGTAAAAAGGCCGCGTTGCTGG
CGTTTTTCCACAGGCTCCGCCCCCCTGACGAGCATCACAAAAATCGACGCTCAAGTCAGAGGTGGCGAAA
CCCGACAGGACTATAAAGATACCAGGCGTTTCCCCCTGGAAGCTCCCTCGTGCGCTCTCCTGTTCCGACC
CTGCCGCTTACCGGATACCTGTCCGCCTTTCTCC
