>Addgene plasmid #62255 | pAN-PBAD-sgRNA-A1NT | addgene partial sequence | sequence record 106152 | AraC-F 5'-TGACAACTTGACGGCTACATC-3'
ACTCGCTCGGGCTGGCCCCGGTGCATTTTTTAAATACCCGCGAGAAATAGAGTTGATCGTCAAAACCAAC
ATTGCGACCGACGGTGGCGATAGGCATCCGGGTGGTGCTCAAAAGCAGCTTCGCCTGGCTGATACGTTGG
TCCTCGCGCCAGCTTAAGACGCTAATCCCTAACTGCTGGCGGAAAAGATGTGACAGACGCGACGGCGACA
AGCAAACATGCTGTGCGACGCTGGCGATATCAAAATTGCTGTCTGCCAGGTGATCGCTGATGTACTGACA
AGCCTCGCGTACCCGATTATCCATCGGTGGATGGAGCGACTCGTTAATCGCTTCCATGCGCCGCAGTAAC
AATTGCTCAAGCAGATTTATCGCCAGCAGCTCCGAATAGCGCCCTTCCCCTTGCCCGGCGTTAATGATTT
GCCCAAACAGGTCGCTGAAATGCGGCTGGTGCGCTTCATCCGGGCGAAAGAACCCCGTATTGGCAAATAT
TGACGGCCAGTTAAGCCATTCATGCCAGTAGGCGCGCGGACGAAAGTAAACCCACTGGTGATACCATTCG
CGAGCCTCCGGATGACGACCGTAGTGATGAATCTCTCCTGGCGGGAACAGCAAAATATCACCCGGTCGGC
AAACAAATTCTCGTCCCTGATTTTTCACCACCCCCTGACCGCGAATGGTGAGATTGAGAATATAACCTTT
CATTCCCAGCGGTCGGTCGATAAAAAAATCGAGATAACCGTTGGCCTCAATCGGCGTTAAACCCGCCACC
AGATGGGCATTAAACGAGTATCCCGGCAGCAGGGGATCATTTTGCGCTTCAGCCATACTTTTCATACTCC
CGCCATTCAGAGAAGAAACCAATTGTCCATATTGCATCAGACATTGCCGTCACTGCGTCTTTTACTGGCT
CTTCTCGCTAACCAAACCGG
